>Addgene plasmid #192992 | ZfWnt3:Luc | addgene full sequence | sequence record 378722 | Addgene NGS Result
AAGCTTGGCATTCCGGTACTGTTGGTAAAGCCACCATGGAAGACGCCAAAAACATAAAGAAAGGCCCGGC
GCCATTCTATCCGCTGGAAGATGGAACCGCTGGAGAGCAACTGCATAAGGCTATGAAGAGATACGCCCTG
GTTCCTGGAACAATTGCTTTTACAGATGCACATATCGAGGTGGACATCACTTACGCTGAGTACTTCGAAA
TGTCCGTTCGGTTGGCAGAAGCTATGAAACGATATGGGCTGAATACAAATCACAGAATCGTCGTATGCAG
TGAAAACTCTCTTCAATTCTTTATGCCGGTGTTGGGCGCGTTATTTATCGGAGTTGCAGTTGCGCCCGCG
AACGACATTTATAATGAACGTGAATTGCTCAACAGTATGGGCATTTCGCAGCCTACCGTGGTGTTCGTTT
CCAAAAAGGGGTTGCAAAAAATTTTGAACGTGCAAAAAAAGCTCCCAATCATCCAAAAAATTATTATCAT
GGATTCTAAAACGGATTACCAGGGATTTCAGTCGATGTACACGTTCGTCACATCTCATCTACCTCCCGGT
TTTAATGAATACGATTTTGTGCCAGAGTCCTTCGATAGGGACAAGACAATTGCACTGATCATGAACTCCT
CTGGATCTACTGGTCTGCCTAAAGGTGTCGCTCTGCCTCATAGAACTGCCTGCGTGAGATTCTCGCATGC
CAGAGATCCTATTTTTGGCAATCAAATCATTCCGGATACTGCGATTTTAAGTGTTGTTCCATTCCATCAC
GGTTTTGGAATGTTTACTACACTCGGATATTTGATATGTGGATTTCGAGTCGTCTTAATGTATAGATTTG
AAGAAGAGCTGTTTCTGAGGAGCCTTCAGGATTACAAGATTCAAAGTGCGCTGCTGGTGCCAACCCTATT
CTCCTTCTTCGCCAAAAGCACTCTGATTGACAAATACGATTTATCTAATTTACACGAAATTGCTTCTGGT
GGCGCTCCCCTCTCTAAGGAAGTCGGGGAAGCGGTTGCCAAGAGGTTCCATCTGCCAGGTATCAGGCAAG
GATATGGGCTCACTGAGACTACATCAGCTATTCTGATTACACCCGAGGGGGATGATAAACCGGGCGCGGT
CGGTAAAGTTGTTCCATTTTTTGAAGCGAAGGTTGTGGATCTGGATACCGGGAAAACGCTGGGCGTTAAT
CAAAGAGGCGAACTGTGTGTGAGAGGTCCTATGATTATGTCCGGTTATGTAAACAATCCGGAAGCGACCA
ACGCCTTGATTGACAAGGATGGATGGCTACATTCTGGAGACATAGCTTACTGGGACGAAGACGAACACTT
CTTCATCGTTGACCGCCTGAAGTCTCTGATTAAGTACAAAGGCTATCAGGTGGCTCCCGCTGAATTGGAA
TCCATCTTGCTCCAACACCCCAACATCTTCGACGCAGGTGTCGCAGGTCTTCCCGACGATGACGCCGGTG
AACTTCCCGCCGCCGTTGTTGTTTTGGAGCACGGAAAGACGATGACGGAAAAAGAGATCGTGGATTACGT
CGCCAGTCAAGTAACAACCGCGAAAAAGTTGCGCGGAGGAGTTGTGTTTGTGGACGAAGTACCGAAAGGT
CTTACCGGAAAACTCGACGCAAGAAAAATCAGAGAGATCCTCATAAAGGCCAAGAAGGGCGGAAAGATCG
CCGTGTAATTCTAGAGTCGGGGCGGCCGGCCGCTTCGAGCAGACATGATAAGATACATTGATGAGTTTGG
ACAAACCACAACTAGAATGCAGTGAAAAAAATGCTTTATTTGTGAAATTTGTGATGCTATTGCTTTATTT
GTAACCATTATAAGCTGCAATAAACAAGTTAACAACAACAATTGCATTCATTTTATGTTTCAGGTTCAGG
GGGAGGTGTGGGAGGTTTTTTAAAGCAAGTAAAACCTCTACAAATGTGGTAAAATCGATAAGGATCCGTC
GACCGATGCCCTTGAGAGCCTTCAACCCAGTCAGCTCCTTCCGGTGGGCGCGGGGCATGACTATCGTCGC
CGCACTTATGACTGTCTTCTTTATCATGCAACTCGTAGGACAGGTGCCGGCAGCGCTCTTCCGCTTCCTC
GCTCACTGACTCGCTGCGCTCGGTCGTTCGGCTGCGGCGAGCGGTATCAGCTCACTCAAAGGCGGTAATA
CGGTTATCCACAGAATCAGGGGATAACGCAGGAAAGAACATGTGAGCAAAAGGCCAGCAAAAGGCCAGGA
ACCGTAAAAAGGCCGCGTTGCTGGCGTTTTTCCATAGGCTCCGCCCCCCTGACGAGCATCACAAAAATCG
ACGCTCAAGTCAGAGGTGGCGAAACCCGACAGGACTATAAAGATACCAGGCGTTTCCCCCTGGAAGCTCC
CTCGTGCGCTCTCCTGTTCCGACCCTGCCGCTTACCGGATACCTGTCCGCCTTTCTCCCTTCGGGAAGCG
TGGCGCTTTCTCATAGCTCACGCTGTAGGTATCTCAGTTCGGTGTAGGTCGTTCGCTCCAAGCTGGGCTG
TGTGCACGAACCCCCCGTTCAGCCCGACCGCTGCGCCTTATCCGGTAACTATCGTCTTGAGTCCAACCCG
GTAAGACACGACTTATCGCCACTGGCAGCAGCCACTGGTAACAGGATTAGCAGAGCGAGGTATGTAGGCG
GTGCTACAGAGTTCTTGAAGTGGTGGCCTAACTACGGCTACACTAGAAGAACAGTATTTGGTATCTGCGC
TCTGCTGAAGCCAGTTACCTTCGGAAAAAGAGTTGGTAGCTCTTGATCCGGCAAACAAACCACCGCTGGT
AGCGGTGGTTTTTTTGTTTGCAAGCAGCAGATTACGCGCAGAAAAAAAGGATCTCAAGAAGATCCTTTGA
TCTTTTCTACGGGGTCTGACGCTCAGTGGAACGAAAACTCACGTTAAGGGATTTTGGTCATGAGATTATC
AAAAAGGATCTTCACCTAGATCCTTTTAAATTAAAAATGAAGTTTTAAATCAATCTAAAGTATATATGAG
TAAACTTGGTCTGACAGTTACCAATGCTTAATCAGTGAGGCACCTATCTCAGCGATCTGTCTATTTCGTT
CATCCATAGTTGCCTGACTCCCCGTCGTGTAGATAACTACGATACGGGAGGGCTTACCATCTGGCCCCAG
TGCTGCAATGATACCGCGAGACCCACGCTCACCGGCTCCAGATTTATCAGCAATAAACCAGCCAGCCGGA
AGGGCCGAGCGCAGAAGTGGTCCTGCAACTTTATCCGCCTCCATCCAGTCTATTAATTGTTGCCGGGAAG
CTAGAGTAAGTAGTTCGCCAGTTAATAGTTTGCGCAACGTTGTTGCCATTGCTACAGGCATCGTGGTGTC
ACGCTCGTCGTTTGGTATGGCTTCATTCAGCTCCGGTTCCCAACGATCAAGGCGAGTTACATGATCCCCC
ATGTTGTGCAAAAAAGCGGTTAGCTCCTTCGGTCCTCCGATCGTTGTCAGAAGTAAGTTGGCCGCAGTGT
TATCACTCATGGTTATGGCAGCACTGCATAATTCTCTTACTGTCATGCCATCCGTAAGATGCTTTTCTGT
GACTGGTGAGTACTCAACCAAGTCATTCTGAGAATAGTGTATGCGGCGACCGAGTTGCTCTTGCCCGGCG
TCAATACGGGATAATACCGCGCCACATAGCAGAACTTTAAAAGTGCTCATCATTGGAAAACGTTCTTCGG
GGCGAAAACTCTCAAGGATCTTACCGCTGTTGAGATCCAGTTCGATGTAACCCACTCGTGCACCCAACTG
ATCTTCAGCATCTTTTACTTTCACCAGCGTTTCTGGGTGAGCAAAAACAGGAAGGCAAAATGCCGCAAAA
AAGGGAATAAGGGCGACACGGAAATGTTGAATACTCATACTCTTCCTTTTTCAATATTATTGAAGCATTT
ATCAGGGTTATTGTCTCATGAGCGGATACATATTTGAATGTATTTAGAAAAATAAACAAATAGGGGTTCC
GCGCACATTTCCCCGAAAAGTGCCACCTG
[124 nt withheld, positions 4020-4143]
C
[91 nt withheld, positions 4145-4235]
A
[49 nt withheld, positions 4237-4285]
CCTTTGACGTTGGAGTCCACGTTCTTT
[37 nt withheld, positions 4313-4349]
ACCCTATCTCGGTCTATTCTTTTGATTTATAAGGGATTTTGCCGATTTCGGCCTATTGGTTAAAAAATGA
GCTGATTTAACAAAAATTTAACGCGAATTTTAACAAAATATTAACGCTTACAATTTGCCATTCGCCATTC
AGGCTGCGCAACTGTTGGGAAGGGCGATCGGTGCGGGCCTCTTCGCTATTACGCCAGCCCAAGCTACCAT
GATAAGTAAGTAATATTAAGGTACGGGAGGTACTTGGAGCGGCCGCTAAACTATCAATAAAAGAAGTGTC
TGTTGTGGGGCCGAGGGTCCTGGGGGGCTGCGGAGCTTTAGGCATTGTCCTGGAGGGTGATTGAGAGCGA
GAGGAGGGGAGCCGAGAAGCATTGTGCGAGGACGGAGCCTTTCTAAAGGTGGTTATTAGGAGAGAAATGG
TGTGGGGGTGGCTGTTGACTCTTCATCTTGTGTGAACAAAGTATCTGGCGTATAGCTTTCTCTCTCTCTC
TCTCGCTCTCTTGCGGCTTTCGCTTTACGACGGCCATGAATACTCTCGGCGGGCTCGCCCAGACCTGCGC
GAAGGCTTATTGTCCGGCTTAAGTGCGGTTTAATTAAGCGAGCTCTGTGTCCTGAGAGAAGAGAGGAGCT
TTAGAGCGCTCGGGTCCTGCGGAGATGCAGAGGATGATGCGTAATATCAGGGCTATTGAAGGGGAAAGTG
TTTGCGGCTCTAATGAAAAAGGTTTGTTTGGGGGGGATGAGTGGGGAGGGGATTGAGGAGTGTCTGGCCT
TTGTCTCCAGCTTACAAAGTAGGGACAAAAGCAGTGATATTATACAAATGCACCCATTTCCAGGACATGA
TGCGAGGACGGGGGCCTGGAGATGGGTCGGACTGCTCCATCTCAGCCCCGTTGGCACCTTACAAAATGAT
TTTTTCCCCCCACCACAAAGATAGGCATTGGGGATAAACCCCGAGAGCTGGGGCTTCTGGGTACCGCAAA
TTTGGGGGTTGTGGACTTAAGCGGATTTTCTCTGCAACTGTAAGAACAAGCTAATTCCTCAGACCTCCTT
TATCTCTAACATGGTAATAACAAACAATGAAATTCTGAAGAGAAAGGGGCAAAGGAAGAGGAGGGAGGAG
AGACGCAGACACAAAAGAAGGAGAGATGGAGGGAATGAAAGAGAGGAGAGACGTGTGTGAGGAGAGGGTG
GGCTTGGGCGTGTTAAGAAACTTTCTCGCTCTAGTGTTATGTGTGAACACTCTGCTAATCCAGGTTTTAT
TGCTTGCCTGTGTCCGGCCACACTGTCCGGATTGAGTGTGTGTCAGGGATAGTGGGGGTCTACACATGTC
CCTCTTTGAGGAAAGCCTGAGAAAGAGCCGGACCTGGTTACGGCCGTTTTGGGGTCGCCTAAGAAACCTG
CACCACAGGGGTCCTCTGTGTATGTCTCTGAATTCAACGTGCATGTTGCTAGCAAACACATACGGATTAA
TGCTAATGATGAAGGTGTGGCTATATTAGGTACAAAAAAAAACTTTGACAATAGTTGTATAAACTCCTGT
CAACAGTCCATCAATGTATGAAGCAGAACTCGCTTTGAAACCAAACATTGTTGTGTGGGTCCATTTGGAC
CAGTTTAAGGAAATCTTTTGCCCTATAAATTCCAGCCTGCATGAATTTTTATGATTATTGCTCATAAACA
TACTTTTAAAAATGTGCATTTTAACTAACTATCAACTTGTGCCCGTCCACTCAAAGGAAGCCAAAAGGGT
GTCTCTCCCAGATCACAGGGACTACCTTGTGGGTGTGTAGGGTGATGTATTAGCTAGGCGCTAATAAAAT
GCAGGAGTGTCCACAAACATGACTTAATGAGGGAGGATGAGAGACTCCTGACCCAGAGGTCAAAGCTCCG
GGCGACTCTCTTTATTCCCATTGATCTGCTGGTGCACTTCATTTCCATGCTCTAGGGCCCACTTCAGTAA
ATTCATTAAGTGCGATTGATACGAGAATCAAGACTTCCTCCAAAACACAATGGCTATGCTAGGAGGGAAT
GGTCTTGTTTGTGCTGCAGCTATGTCAAGCATCTCTGGCTTTTGTCCTGGTTTCGCACCATTGCGGTGCA
TGCTGGGGTTTGAGTCCTCGAGATTCTAATCGTAAGCTCATTTCCAGCTGGTTCGTTGTGTTGCGCCCCT
ATGGCCTTGACCTGGGAAACGTGGTTTCAGTGTTGTTGAGATGCCGACCGCAGACCGTTCCTTGCCTCCA
CTCGTAAATTACGCTCCGATCAGGTTTTCCCAGCCAATCCTGGCGAGCAGATCTGCATCTGTCACTCTGC
AAGAATGCTGAATCAAACCGCTGATCTAGGCACAATACAGCTGATGGAAAGCAGATCTTTATTCCAACAT
CAGGAACGTAGCACGAGCCGAGTGCTTCTGGAAGCTGCAATTTAACCAACAGGTTCATATCTGATGAGAT
CAAGGATGCATCATCCTGGAAGAAACACTGTGATGAACATTTAAGATGTCAGAATGACCCGTCATGCCTC
TGAGCTGAGTCCCCGCACAGCGCTTATTCTTTTGAAGAGGGAGAATAAAAGCAAAAAAACAGAGGCGATG
GAAATATGACATCCAGACCGCGGTCAGAACTGTGAGTGTCTCTCCTGGGCTCCTATGGTTGTGGTGCACA
GTCCATGTCCCTGCTATGAGTTAGATAGACAGATGCACTGGCAGATAGACAGACAGACAGGCTTTACTAC
TTGGTCGCTGGATTGCAGGAAAGAGCTTTATCCAACCAGAGTCAAGCAAGCAACATGGGACAATAACATA
ATTAAATATTCTGGGGAAAAGTGGCACTTATGCAAATGTTTTTTGTAATGGGTTGGAGAAAATTGGCCGG
AACCTACATAATTTTTAATGACAGGATGATTCATTTGTGAAATTGTAATTCAAAGAAATTCAGTAAACTA
ACTAACAATCTAAAAAATTCTTTGATTTGCAGTTTAATTCTACTTCCTAACATTGATTTGTTTCAACTTT
ATTCAAATGGCAAAACTAAATTAGTACTCAAAGCTCCAAATGATATGATTCCTAGACTGTTTAAAGTGCT
AAAAGTGCCAAAACTTACAGCTACCCACATGAACTTATATTTCATTCTGCCTCCATTTGCAATTCCTCCA
GTGTTTGTACCTGAAACTGTTGTCAGTTCTCACCTCTGTCCTGCCGTTCATTCTGACACAGAGACTCTAT
ATTTGAATGTATTGTCAACTTCTAATGCCGTGTCTACTACTCTGTGCTGTCTGCTCTCATCCCATCCGAA
TGACAATAGTGTTTATGTAAAATGTGCTGCCTTTGGGCCGCTGGGGCACAGAACACTGCATGCCTGGCCC
TGCCACACCACCTTTTACGGCTTTTTATTGTGTTGCCTTTGTGTCACAAGGGGAGGACGCGGCCATCAAA
ATTCTCCAAGACAAAATTCTTGAATGTATGTGCACGCACACGCATCCGGAACAATTAGTTCAGGAGCACG
GGTGCTTAAAAAACGGAGACGACACTTCTCGCCACCACCTCCTCGCCGAGCAGCAGGCCCGAGTCTGGCA
CAGCTGGGTTTCCTTGATGCTAACGCAGACAATATAGATCTTAATAAGACAAATCTACCTCTCCGAAACT
CAGTCCTGACACCCTTTCATTCTTATTCCCTCCCAGCCTCCTCTCTCTCTCTCTCTCTCTTTCTTTCTTT
CTTTGCTACATTACCAGGGGGTGGTGCATGATTGACAGATGGGCAGGAATAATAATTTTTTTTTTTTTTT
TGCGTAACCTAAGGCCATGCTCTGTGATTGGCTTGCCAGCTGACATCTCCAAACCTCTCTTGTCGTTTTT
TTCCCCTCTCTCTCTCTCGCTTTCTCTCTCTCACTCTCTCTCTCTAATATTGGCCCTGATGATCCTAAGG
GGAAAAAAGTGGGGAGAGAAAAAGATATGTACCTTAGGGAAGAACCTCAGTAAGAGGGAGGGAATCAGAG
GACGAGTAGGAGCGTGTGTGCGAGTGTGTGAAAGAGACACTTACTCTCCTAACTACTACTGGAAGACACA
CACTTTTCTCACCCAACTCAAAGCAGCAGCAAACCTTGGAGAATTGTTTTATTTTTGTTTTTTCGCGAAC
CCCCCTAAAAAAATTCCTAATTATTCTCTCAAGCATCCATCTTTGCCTTGCCGGGATTTAATTTTCACCC
CCTCTCTAGGAATCCTATGTACTGATCAATAGACCCTTTCCATCCACACAAGACATACCTCCCC
Features (pLannotate 1.2.2; 9 found; start..end, strand, type, name):
     36..1688    +  CDS            luciferase: firefly luciferase; luc+; enhanced luc+ version of the luciferase gene
   1729..1850    -  polyA_signal   SV40 poly(A) signal: SV40 polyadenylation signal
   1873..1941    -  CDS            large T antigen (fragment): large T antigen from SV40 (simian virus 40)
   1957..2089    +  CDS            TcR (fragment): tetracycline efflux protein; tet; confers resistance to tetracycline
   2269..2857    -  rep_origin     ori: high-copy-number ColE1/pMB1/pBR322/pUC origin of replication
   3028..3888    -  CDS            AmpR: β-lactamase; bla; confers resistance to ampicillin, carbenicillin, and related antibiotics
   3889..3993    -  promoter       AmpR promoter: bla
   4020..4448    +  rep_origin     f1 ori (sequence partly withheld): f1 bacteriophage origin of replication; arrow indicates direction of (+) strand synthesis
   4480..4547    -  CDS            lacZα (fragment): LacZα fragment of β-galactosidase; lacZ fragment
