[The description below was written by a language model from this plasmid's Addgene catalogue record and pLannotate feature annotations shown in this document.]
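Description:
ZfWnt3:Luc is a promoter-reporter plasmid built on the pGL3 firefly luciferase backbone and catalogued as a mammalian expression vector. It carries a roughly 4 kb fragment of the zebrafish (Danio rerio) Wnt3 promoter as its insert, placed to drive the enhanced luc+ version of the firefly luciferase coding sequence, which is followed by an SV40 polyadenylation signal. Because the pGL3 design supplies no promoter of its own upstream of luciferase, light output after transfection is expected to reflect the transcriptional activity of the cloned zebrafish regulatory sequence. The restriction sites used for cloning are not recorded.

The annotated feature table, derived from a full-length sequence of about 8.6 kb, identifies only the backbone parts: luciferase, the SV40 poly(A) signal, a high-copy ColE1/pUC-type origin for propagation in E. coli, the β-lactamase gene with its own promoter for ampicillin selection, and an f1 phage origin that permits single-stranded DNA production. Short fragments matching SV40 large T antigen, the tetracycline resistance gene and lacZα are also flagged; these are likely non-functional remnants of vector construction. The Wnt3 promoter itself is not annotated, but a large unannotated stretch between the f1 ori region and the start of the luciferase gene on the circular map is consistent in size and position with the stated insert.

The stated purpose is to test zebrafish Wnt3 promoter activity in luciferase assays. The associated publication concerns a conserved Wnt3/β-catenin/Sp5 feedback loop, suggesting the reporter was used to examine how such factors regulate Wnt3 transcription, although the record does not detail the assay conditions.
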