Addgene plasmid #192992: ZfWnt3:Luc
Purpose: Plasmid to test the Zebrafish Wnt3 promoter activity
Depositing lab: Brigitte Galliot. Depositing organization: University of Geneva. Publication: An evolutionarily-conserved Wnt3/beta-catenin/Sp5 feedback loop restricts head organizer activity in Hydra. Vogg MC, Beccari L, Iglesias Olle L, Rampon C, Vriz S, Perruchoud C, Wenger Y, Galliot B. Nat Commun. 2019 Jan 18;10(1):312. doi: 10.1038/s41467-018-08242-2. PubMed 30659200.
Backbone
  Vector backbone: pGL3
  Vector type: Mammalian Expression
Growth in bacteria
  Bacterial resistance: Ampicillin, 100 μg/mL
  Growth temperature: 37°C
  Growth strain: DH5alpha
  Copy number: High Copy
Gene/Insert
  Gene/Insert name: Zebrafish Wnt3 promoter
  Species: D. rerio (zebrafish)
  Insert size (bp): 3997
  Cloning method: Restriction Enzyme; 5′ cloning site Unknown (unknown if destroyed); 3′ cloning site Unknown (unknown if destroyed)
Terms and licenses: Academic/Nonprofit Terms; Industry Terms: Not Available to Industry
How to cite: ZfWnt3:Luc was a gift from Brigitte Galliot (Addgene plasmid # 192992 ; http://n2t.net/addgene:192992 ; RRID:Addgene_192992)
